Addgene plasmid #52650: Fast-GCaMP-RS12
Purpose: genetically encodable fluorescent calcium indicator protein to monitor neuronal activity
Depositing lab: Samuel Wang. Depositing organization: Princeton University. Publication: Fast GCaMPs for improved tracking of neuronal activity. Sun XR, Badura A, Pacheco DA, Lynch LA, Schneider ER, Taylor MP, Hogue IB, Enquist LW, Murthy M, Wang SS. Nat Commun. 2013 Jul 17;4:2170. doi: 10.1038/ncomms3170. PubMed 23863808.
Backbone
  Vector backbone: pET28b
  Backbone manufacturer: Millipore
  Backbone size w/o insert (bp): 5369
  Total vector size (bp): 6722
  Modifications to backbone: inserted Fast GCaMP RS12 between NotI and XbaI
  Vector type: Mammalian Expression
Growth in bacteria
  Bacterial resistance: Kanamycin, 50 μg/mL
  Growth temperature: 37°C
  Growth strain: DH5alpha
  Copy number: High Copy
Gene/Insert
  Gene/Insert name: Fast-GCaMP-RS12
  Species: H. sapiens (human), Synthetic
  Insert size (bp): 1353
  Mutation: deleted R40/R41/K42 from GCaMP3
  Promoter: T7
  Cloning method: Restriction Enzyme; 5′ cloning site XbaI (not destroyed); 3′ cloning site NotI (not destroyed)
  Sequencing primers: 5′ 5'-d(TAA TAC GAC TCA CTA TAG GG)-3'; 3′ 5'-d(GCT AGT TAT TGC TCA GCG G)-3
Resource information
  A portion of this plasmid was derived from a plasmid made by: Millipore (catalog number 69865)
Terms and licenses: Academic/Nonprofit Terms; Industry Terms: Not Available to Industry
How to cite: Fast-GCaMP-RS12 was a gift from Samuel Wang (Addgene plasmid # 52650 ; http://n2t.net/addgene:52650 ; RRID:Addgene_52650)
