[The description below was written by a language model from this plasmid's Addgene catalogue record.]
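Description:
Fast-GCaMP-RS12 is a 6,722 bp plasmid carrying a genetically encoded fluorescent calcium indicator in the pET28b backbone. The catalogue lists the vector type as mammalian expression, but pET28b is a bacterial T7 expression vector and the recorded promoter is T7, an arrangement normally used to produce recombinant protein in E. coli strains that supply T7 RNA polymerase. The record does not resolve this discrepancy, and no mammalian promoter is listed. The plasmid is selected with kanamycin and is recorded as high copy when propagated in a standard cloning strain. No feature table is supplied, so backbone elements such as the origin of replication, lac repressor components or any affinity tags retained from pET28b cannot be confirmed from the record.

The payload is a 1,353 bp insert placed between the XbaI and NotI sites, both of which remain intact. It encodes a variant of GCaMP3, described as synthetic with human-derived sequence, in which residues R40, R41 and K42 have been deleted. GCaMP-type sensors fuse a circularly permuted GFP to calmodulin and a calmodulin-binding peptide, so that calcium binding drives a conformational change that increases fluorescence. The "Fast" series to which this construct belongs was developed to improve the tracking of neuronal activity, and the stated purpose is monitoring that activity with a genetically encodable indicator. Given the T7-driven bacterial context, this particular plasmid seems best suited to expressing the sensor protein for purification and in vitro characterisation, or to serving as a source of the coding sequence for subcloning into neuronal expression vectors, though the record does not state either use explicitly.
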