>Addgene plasmid #52650 | Fast-GCaMP-RS12 | depositor partial sequence | sequence record 81927 | T7 to T7 terminator primer
ATGGGTTCTCATCATCATCATCATCATGGTATGGCTAGCATGACTGGTGGACAGCAAATGGGTCGGGATC
TGTACGACGATGACGATAAGGATCTCGCCACCATGGTCGACTCATCATGGAATAAGACAGGTCACGCAGT
CAGAGCTATAGGTCGGCTGAGCTCACTCGAGAACGTCTATATCAAGGCCGACAAGCAGAAGAACGGCATC
AAGGCGAACTTCAAGATCCGCCACAACATCGAGGACGGCGGCGTGCAGCTCGCCTACCACTACCAGCAGA
ACACCCCCATCGGCGACGGCCCCGTGCTGCTGCCCGACAACCACTACCTGAGCGTGCAGTCCAAACTTTC
GAAAGACCCCAACGAGAAGCGCGATCACATGGTCCTGCTGGAGTTCGTGACCGCCGCCGGGATCACTCTC
GGCATGGACGAGCTGTACAAGGGCGGTACCGGAGGGAGCATGGTGAGCAAGGGCGAGGAGCTGTTCACCG
GGGTGGTGCCCATCCTGGTCGAGCTGGACGGCGACGTAAACGGCCACAAGTTCAGCGTGTCCGGCGAGGG
TGAGGGCGATGCCACCTACGGCAAGCTGACCCTGAAGTTCATCTGCACCACCGGCAAGCTGCCCGTGCCC
TGGCCCACCCTCGTGACCACCCTGACCTACGGCGTGCAGTGCTTCAGCCGCTACCCCGACCACATGAAGC
AGCACGACTTCTTCAAGTCCGCCATGCCCGAAGGCTACATCCAGGAGCGCACCATCTTCTTCAAGGACGA
CGGCAACTACAAGACCCGCGCCGAGGTGAAGTTCGAGGGCGACACCCTGGTGAACCGCATCGAGCTGAAG
GGCATCGACTTCAAGGAGGACGGCAACATCCTGGGGCACAAGCTGGAGTACAACACGCGTGACCAACTGA
CTGAAGAGCAGATCGCAGAATTTAAAGAGGCTTTCTCCCTATTTGACAAGGACGGGGATGGGACAATAAC
AACCAAGGAGCTGGGGACGGTGATGCGGTCTCTGGGGCAGAACCCCACAGAAGCAGAGCTGCAGGACATG
ATCAATGAAGTAGATGCCGACGGTGACGGCACAATCGACTTCCCTGAGTTCCTGACAATGATGGCAAGAA
AAATGAAAGACACAGACAGTGAAGAAGAAATTAGAGAAGCGTTCCGTGTGTTTGATAAGGATGGCAATGG
CTACATCAGTGCAGCAGAGCTTCGCCACGTGATGACAAACCTTGGAGAGAAGTTAACAGATGAAGAGGTT
GATGAAATGATCAGGGAAGCAGACATCGATGGGGATGGTCAGGTAAACTACGAAGAGTTTGTACAAATGA
TGACAGCGAAGTGA
