>Addgene plasmid #52650 | Fast-GCaMP-RS12 | addgene partial sequence | sequence record 83116 | T7term 5'-GCTAGTTATTGCTCAGCGG-3'
TTCCCTTTCGGGCTTTGTTAGCAGCCGGATCTCAGTGGTGGTGGTGGTGGTGCTCGAGTGCGGCCGCTCA
CTTCGCTGTCATCATTTGTACAAACTCTTCGTAGTTTACCTGACCATCCCCATCGATGTCTGCTTCCCTG
ATCATTTCATCAACCTCTTCATCTGTTAACTTCTCTCCAAGGTTTGTCATCACGTGGCGAAGCTCTGCTG
CACTGATGTAGCCATTGCCATCCTTATCAAACACACGGAACGCTTCTCTAATTTCTTCTTCACTGTCTGT
GTCTTTCATTTTTCTTGCCATCATTGTCAGGAACTCAGGGAAGTCGATTGTGCCGTCACCGTCGGCATCT
ACTTCATTGATCATGTCCTGCAGCTCTGCTTCTGTGGGGTTCTGCCCCAGAGACCGCATCACCGTCCCCA
GCTCCTTGGTTGTTATTGTCCCATCCCCGTCCTTGTCAAATAGGGAGAAAGCCTCTTTAAATTCTGCGAT
CTGCTCTTCAGTCAGTTGGTCACGCGTGTTGTACTCCAGCTTGTGCCCCAGGATGTTGCCGTCCTCCTTG
AAGTCGATGCCCTTCAGCTCGATGCGGTTCACCAGGGTGTCGCCCTCGAACTTCACCTCGGCGCGGGTCT
TGTAGTTGCCGTCGTCCTTGAAGAAGATGGTGCGCTCCTGGATGTAGCCTTCGGGCATGGCGGACTTGAA
GAAGTCGTGCTGCTTCATGTGGTCGGGGTAGCGGCTGAAGCACTGCACGCCGTAGGTCAGGGTGGTCACG
AGGGTGGGCCAGGGCACGGGCAGCTTGCCGGTGGTGCAGATGAACTTCAGGGTCAGCTTGCCGTAGGTGG
CATCGCCCTCACCCTCGCCGGACACGCTGAACTTGTGGCCGTTTACGTCGCCGTCCAGCTCGACCAGGAT
GGGCACCACCCCGGTGAACAGCTCCTCGCCCTTGCTCACCATGCTCCCTCCGGTACCGCCCTTGTACAGC
TCGTCCATGCC
