>Addgene plasmid #52650 | Fast-GCaMP-RS12 | addgene partial sequence | sequence record 83651 | T7 5'-TAATACGACTCACTATAGGG-3'
GAATAATTTTGTTTAACTTTAAGAAGGAGATATAACATGGGTTCTCATCATCATCATCATCATGGTATGG
CTAGCATGACTGGTGGACAGCAAATGGGTCGGGATCTGTACGACGATGACGATAAGGATCTCGCCACCAT
GGTCGACTCATCATGGAATAAGACAGGTCACGCAGTCAGAGCTATAGGTCGGCTGAGCTCACTCGAGAAC
GTCTATATCAAGGCCGACAAGCAGAAGAACGGCATCAAGGCGAACTTCAAGATCCGCCACAACATCGAGG
ACGGCGGCGTGCAGCTCGCCTACCACTACCAGCAGAACACCCCCATCGGCGACGGCCCCGTGCTGCTGCC
CGACAACCACTACCTGAGCGTGCAGTCCAAACTTTCGAAAGACCCCAACGAGAAGCGCGATCACATGGTC
CTGCTGGAGTTCGTGACCGCCGCCGGGATCACTCTCGGCATGGACGAGCTGTACAAGGGCGGTACCGGAG
GGAGCATGGTGAGCAAGGGCGAGGAGCTGTTCACCGGGGTGGTGCCCATCCTGGTCGAGCTGGACGGCGA
CGTAAACGGCCACAAGTTCAGCGTGTCCGGCGAGGGTGAGGGCGATGCCACCTACGGCAAGCTGACCCTG
AAGTTCATCTGCACCACCGGCAAGCTGCCCGTGCCCTGGCCCACCCTCGTGACCACCCTGACCTACGGCG
TGCAGTGCTTCAGCCGCTACCCCGACCACATGAAGCAGCACGACTTCTTCAAGTCCGCCATGCCCGAAGG
CTACATCCAGGAGCGCACCATCTTCTTCAAGGACGACGGCAACTACAAGACCCGCGCCGAGGTGAAGTTC
GAGGGCGACACCCTGGTGAACCGCATCGAGCTGAAGGGCATCGACTTCAAGGAGGACGGCAACATCCTGG
GGCACAAGCTGGAGTACAACACGCGTGACCAACTGACTGAAGAGCAGATCGCAGAATTTAAAGAGGCTTT
CTCCCTATTTGACAAGGACGGGGATGGGACAATAACAACCAAGGAGCTGGGGACGGTGATGCGGTCTCTG
GGGCA
